Addgene plasmid #161929: pJT040 lenti MCS pEF mIFP WPRE
Purpose: Lentiviral expression of mIFP with multiple cloning site upstream the pEF promoter
Depositing lab: Michael Bassik & Lacra Bintu. Depositing organization: Stanford University. Publication: High-Throughput Discovery and Characterization of Human Transcriptional Effectors. Tycko J, DelRosso N, Hess GT, Aradhana, Banerjee A, Mukund A, Van MV, Ego BK, Yao D, Spees K, Suzuki P, Marinov GK, Kundaje A, Bassik MC, Bintu L. Cell. 2020 Dec 9. pii: S0092-8674(20)31541-5. doi: 10.1016/j.cell.2020.11.024. PubMed 33326746.
Backbone
  Vector backbone: pMCB320
  Backbone size w/o insert (bp): 8907
  Total vector size (bp): 8047
  Modifications to backbone: Replace mCherry Puro with mIFP. Replace U6 sgRNA with MCS.
  Vector type: Mammalian Expression, Lentiviral, Synthetic Biology
  Selectable markers: Blasticidin
Growth in bacteria
  Bacterial resistance: Ampicillin, 100 μg/mL
  Growth temperature: 37°C
  Growth strain: NEB Stable
  Copy number: High Copy
Gene/Insert
  Gene/Insert name: mIFP
  Promoter: pEF
  Cloning method: Gibson Cloning
  Sequencing primers: 5′ ggatcttggttcattctcaagcctc
Terms and licenses: Academic/Nonprofit Terms; Industry Terms: Not Available to Industry
Depositor comments: Lentiviral vector for expression of mIFP. Has a multiple cloning site upstream of the pEF-mIFP cassette. Cloned with reagents shared by and in collaboration with Michael Bassik.
How to cite: pJT040 lenti MCS pEF mIFP WPRE was a gift from Michael Bassik & Lacra Bintu (Addgene plasmid # 161929 ; http://n2t.net/addgene:161929 ; RRID:Addgene_161929)
