[The description below was written by a language model from this plasmid's Addgene catalogue record and pLannotate feature annotations shown in this document.]
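Description:
pJT040 lenti MCS pEF mIFP WPRE is an HIV-1-derived lentiviral transfer plasmid for mammalian expression, built on the pMCB320 backbone by replacing that vector's mCherry-Puro cassette with mIFP and its U6-sgRNA cassette with a multiple cloning site. It is propagated in E. coli through a high-copy ColE1/pUC-type origin and selected with ampicillin via the β-lactamase gene. The catalogue entry lists blasticidin as a mammalian selectable marker, but no blasticidin resistance gene appears in the feature table, so transduced cells would apparently be identified by fluorescence; this discrepancy is not resolved by the record. The stated total size (8047 bp) also differs slightly from the sequenced record (8,036 nt).

A CMV enhancer/promoter precedes the truncated 5' LTR and drives genomic RNA transcription in packaging cells. This is followed by the Ψ packaging signal with a gag fragment, the Rev response element for Rev-dependent nuclear export, and the cPPT/CTS, which aids nuclear import of the reverse-transcribed genome. The payload is a human EF-1α promoter driving mIFP, a monomeric near-infrared fluorescent protein that needs biliverdin as a cofactor. Downstream lie a single loxP site, short polylinker remnants, a WPRE to enhance transcript stability and expression, a nef fragment and the 3' truncated LTR. The multiple cloning site described by the depositor sits upstream of the EF-1α promoter, though it is not separately annotated there. It allows additional elements to be inserted alongside the constitutive mIFP marker. The construct serves as a synthetic-biology lentiviral chassis that marks transduced cells in the near-infrared channel, deposited with work on high-throughput characterization of human transcriptional effectors.
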