Features (pLannotate 1.2.2; 20 found; start..end, strand, type, name):
    347..1207    -  CDS            AmpR: β-lactamase; bla; confers resistance to ampicillin, carbenicillin, and related antibiotics
   1208..1312    -  promoter       AmpR promoter: bla
   1371..1423    -  misc_feature   bom (fragment): basis of mobility region from pBR322
   1578..1957    +  enhancer       CMV enhancer: human cytomegalovirus immediate early enhancer
   1958..2157    +  promoter       CMV promoter: human cytomegalovirus (CMV) immediate early promoter
   2175..2355    +  LTR            5' LTR (truncated): truncated 5' long terminal repeat (LTR) from HIV-1
   2402..2527    +  misc_feature   HIV-1 Ψ: packaging signal of human immunodeficiency virus type 1
   2511..2849    +  CDS            HIV-1 gag (fragment): gag protein from human immunodeficiency virus 1; gag
   3024..3257    +  misc_feature   RRE: The Rev response element (RRE) of HIV-1 allows for Rev-dependent mRNA export from the nucleus to the cytoplasm.
   3634..3734    +  CDS            Rev (fragment): human immunodeficiency virus 1 (HIV-1) Rev protein; rev; enhances nuclear export of unspliced and incompletely spliced viral mRNAs
   3784..3901    +  misc_feature   cPPT/CTS: central polypurine tract and central termination sequence of HIV-1
   4012..5183    +  promoter       EF-1α promoter: strong constitutive promoter for human elongation factor EF-1α
   5194..6153    +  CDS            mIFP: mIFP is a basic (constitutively fluorescent) near ir fluorescent protein published in 2015, derived from Bradyrhizobium sp.. It has very low acid sensitivity. It requires the cofactor biliverdin for fluorescence.
   6176..6209    +  protein_bind   loxP: Cre-mediated recombination occurs in the 8-bp core sequence (GCATACAT). Cre recombinase
   6242..6265    +  misc_feature   MCS (fragment): pBluescript multiple cloning site
   6265..6853    +  misc_feature   WPRE: woodchuck hepatitis virus posttranscriptional regulatory element
   6854..6873    +  misc_feature   MCS (fragment): pBluescript multiple cloning site
   6875..7375    +  CDS            nef (fragment): NEF_HV1LA - Experimental evidence at protein level: Swiss-Prot protein existence level 1. Extracellular Nef protein targets CD4(+) T-lymphocytes for apoptosis by interacting with CXCR4 surface receptors. From Human immunodeficiency virus type 1 group M subtype B (isolate Lai) (HIV-1).
   7382..7562    +  LTR            5' LTR (truncated): truncated 5' long terminal repeat (LTR) from HIV-1
   7624..176     -  rep_origin     ori (across the origin): high-copy-number ColE1/pMB1/pBR322/pUC origin of replication
>Addgene plasmid #161929 | pJT040 lenti MCS pEF mIFP WPRE | addgene full sequence | sequence record 324348 | Addgene NGS Result
GGTGGCCTAACTACGGCTACACTAGAAGAACAGTATTTGGTATCTGCGCTCTGCTGAAGCCAGTTACCTT
CGGAAAAAGAGTTGGTAGCTCTTGATCCGGCAAACAAACCACCGCTGGTAGCGGTGGTTTTTTTGTTTGC
AAGCAGCAGATTACGCGCAGAAAAAAAGGATCTCAAGAAGATCCTTTGATCTTTTCTACGGGGTCTGACG
CTCAGTGGAACGAAAACTCACGTTAAGGGATTTTGGTCATGAGATTATCAAAAAGGATCTTCACCTAGAT
CCTTTTAAATTAAAAATGAAGTTTTAAATCAATCTAAAGTATATATGAGTAAACTTGGTCTGACAGTTAC
CAATGCTTAATCAGTGAGGCACCTATCTCAGCGATCTGTCTATTTCGTTCATCCATAGTTGCCTGACTCC
CCGTCGTGTAGATAACTACGATACGGGAGGGCTTACCATCTGGCCCCAGTGCTGCAATGATACCGCGAGA
CCCACGCTCACCGGCTCCAGATTTATCAGCAATAAACCAGCCAGCCGGAAGGGCCGAGCGCAGAAGTGGT
CCTGCAACTTTATCCGCCTCCATCCAGTCTATTAATTGTTGCCGGGAAGCTAGAGTAAGTAGTTCGCCAG
TTAATAGTTTGCGCAACGTTGTTGCCATTGCTACAGGCATCGTGGTGTCACGCTCGTCGTTTGGTATGGC
TTCATTCAGCTCCGGTTCCCAACGATCAAGGCGAGTTACATGATCCCCCATGTTGTGCAAAAAAGCGGTT
AGCTCCTTCGGTCCTCCGATCGTTGTCAGAAGTAAGTTGGCCGCAGTGTTATCACTCATGGTTATGGCAG
CACTGCATAATTCTCTTACTGTCATGCCATCCGTAAGATGCTTTTCTGTGACTGGTGAGTACTCAACCAA
GTCATTCTGAGAATAGTGTATGCGGCGACCGAGTTGCTCTTGCCCGGCGTCAATACGGGATAATACCGCG
CCACATAGCAGAACTTTAAAAGTGCTCATCATTGGAAAACGTTCTTCGGGGCGAAAACTCTCAAGGATCT
TACCGCTGTTGAGATCCAGTTCGATGTAACCCACTCGTGCACCCAACTGATCTTCAGCATCTTTTACTTT
CACCAGCGTTTCTGGGTGAGCAAAAACAGGAAGGCAAAATGCCGCAAAAAAGGGAATAAGGGCGACACGG
AAATGTTGAATACTCATACTCTTCCTTTTTCAATATTATTGAAGCATTTATCAGGGTTATTGTCTCATGA
GCGGATACATATTTGAATGTATTTAGAAAAATAAACAAATAGGGGTTCCGCGCACATTTCCCCGAAAAGT
GCCACCTGACGTCGACGGATCGGGAGATCTCCCGATCCCCTATGGTGCACTCTCAGTACAATCTGCTCTG
ATGCCGCATAGTTAAGCCAGTATCTGCTCCCTGCTTGTGTGTTGGAGGTCGCTGAGTAGTGCGCGAGCAA
AATTTAAGCTACAACAAGGCAAGGCTTGACCGACAATTGCATGAAGAATCTGCTTAGGGTTAGGCGTTTT
GCGCTGCTTCGCGATGTACGGGCCAGATATACGCGTTGACATTGATTATTGACTAGTTATTAATAGTAAT
CAATTACGGGGTCATTAGTTCATAGCCCATATATGGAGTTCCGCGTTACATAACTTACGGTAAATGGCCC
GCCTGGCTGACCGCCCAACGACCCCCGCCCATTGACGTCAATAATGACGTATGTTCCCATAGTAACGCCA
ATAGGGACTTTCCATTGACGTCAATGGGTGGAGTATTTACGGTAAACTGCCCACTTGGCAGTACATCAAG
TGTATCATATGCCAAGTACGCCCCCTATTGACGTCAATGACGGTAAATGGCCCGCCTGGCATTATGCCCA
GTACATGACCTTATGGGACTTTCCTACTTGGCAGTACATCTACGTATTAGTCATCGCTATTACCATGGTG
ATGCGGTTTTGGCAGTACATCAATGGGCGTGGATAGCGGTTTGACTCACGGGGATTTCCAAGTCTCCACC
CCATTGACGTCAATGGGAGTTTGTTTTGGCACCAAAATCAACGGGACTTTCCAAAATGTCGTAACAACTC
CGCCCCATTGACGCAAATGGGCGGTAGGCGTGTACGGTGGGAGGTCTATATAAGCAGCGCGTTTTGCCTG
TACTGGGTCTCTCTGGTTAGACCAGATCTGAGCCTGGGAGCTCTCTGGCTAACTAGGGAACCCACTGCTT
AAGCCTCAATAAAGCTTGCCTTGAGTGCTTCAAGTAGTGTGTGCCCGTCTGTTGTGTGACTCTGGTAACT
AGAGATCCCTCAGACCCTTTTAGTCAGTGTGGAAAATCTCTAGCAGTGGCGCCCGAACAGGGACTTGAAA
GCGAAAGGGAAACCAGAGGAGCTCTCTCGACGCAGGACTCGGCTTGCTGAAGCGCGCACGGCAAGAGGCG
AGGGGCGGCGACTGGTGAGTACGCCAAAAATTTTGACTAGCGGAGGCTAGAAGGAGAGAGATGGGTGCGA
GAGCGTCAGTATTAAGCGGGGGAGAATTAGATCGCGATGGGAAAAAATTCGGTTAAGGCCAGGGGGAAAG
AAAAAATATAAATTAAAACATATAGTATGGGCAAGCAGGGAGCTAGAACGATTCGCAGTTAATCCTGGCC
TGTTAGAAACATCAGAAGGCTGTAGACAAATACTGGGACAGCTACAACCATCCCTTCAGACAGGATCAGA
AGAACTTAGATCATTATATAATACAGTAGCAACCCTCTATTGTGTGCATCAAAGGATAGAGATAAAAGAC
ACCAAGGAAGCTTTAGACAAGATAGAGGAAGAGCAAAACAAAAGTAAGACCACCGCACAGCAAGCGGCCG
GCCGCTGATCTTCAGACCTGGAGGAGGAGATATGAGGGACAATTGGAGAAGTGAATTATATAAATATAAA
GTAGTAAAAATTGAACCATTAGGAGTAGCACCCACCAAGGCAAAGAGAAGAGTGGTGCAGAGAGAAAAAA
GAGCAGTGGGAATAGGAGCTTTGTTCCTTGGGTTCTTGGGAGCAGCAGGAAGCACTATGGGCGCAGCGTC
AATGACGCTGACGGTACAGGCCAGACAATTATTGTCTGGTATAGTGCAGCAGCAGAACAATTTGCTGAGG
GCTATTGAGGCGCAACAGCATCTGTTGCAACTCACAGTCTGGGGCATCAAGCAGCTCCAGGCAAGAATCC
TGGCTGTGGAAAGATACCTAAAGGATCAACAGCTCCTGGGGATTTGGGGTTGCTCTGGAAAACTCATTTG
CACCACTGCTGTGCCTTGGAATGCTAGTTGGAGTAATAAATCTCTGGAACAGATTTGGAATCACACGACC
TGGATGGAGTGGGACAGAGAAATTAACAATTACACAAGCTTAATACACTCCTTAATTGAAGAATCGCAAA
ACCAGCAAGAAAAGAATGAACAAGAATTATTGGAATTAGATAAATGGGCAAGTTTGTGGAATTGGTTTAA
CATAACAAATTGGCTGTGGTATATAAAATTATTCATAATGATAGTAGGAGGCTTGGTAGGTTTAAGAATA
GTTTTTGCTGTACTTTCTATAGTGAATAGAGTTAGGCAGGGATATTCACCATTATCGTTTCAGACCCACC
TCCCAACCCCGAGGGGACCCGACAGGCCCGAAGGAATAGAAGAAGAAGGTGGAGAGAGAGACAGAGACAG
ATCCATTCGATTAGTGAACGGATCGGCACTGCGTGCGCCAATTCTGCAGACAAATGGCAGTATTCATCCA
CAATTTTAAAAGAAAAGGGGGGATTGGGGGGTACAGTGCAGGGGAAAGAATAGTAGACATAATAGCAACA
GACATACAAACTAAAGAATTACAAAAACAAATTACAAAAATTCAAAATTTTCGGGTTTATTACAGGGACA
GCAGAGATCCAGTTTGGTTAGTACCGGGCCCGCTCTAGAGATCCCATTTGACTCAGGCGGCCGCGTGGAT
AACCGTATTACCGCCATGCATGTGCCCGTCAGTGGGCAGAGCGCACATCGCCCACAGTCCCCGAGAAGTT
GGGGGGAGGGGTCGGCAATTGAACCGGTGCCTAGAGAAGGTGGCGCGGGGTAAACTGGGAAAGTGATGTC
GTGTACTGGCTCCGCCTTTTTCCCGAGGGTGGGGGAGAACCGTATATAAGTGCAGTAGTCGCCGTGAACG
TTCTTTTTCGCAACGGGTTTGCCGCCAGAACACAGGTAAGTGCCGTGTGTGGTTCCCGCGGGCCTGGCCT
CTTTACGGGTTATGGCCCTTGCGTGCCTTGAATTACTTCCACCTGGCTGCAGTACGTGATTCTTGATCCC
GAGCTTCGGGTTGGAAGTGGGTGGGAGAGTTCGAGGCCTTGCGCTTAAGGAGCCCCTTCGCCTCGTGCTT
GAGTTGAGGCCTGGCCTGGGCGCTGGGGCCGCCGCGTGCGAATCTGGTGGCACCTTCGCGCCTGTCTCGC
TGCTTTCGATAAGTCTCTAGCCATTTAAAATTTTTGATGACCTGCTGCGACGCTTTTTTTCTGGCAAGAT
AGTCTTGTAAATGCGGGCCAAGATCTGCACACTGGTATTTCGGTTTTTGGGGCCGCGGGCGGCGACGGGG
CCCGTGCGTCCCAGCGCACATGTTCGGCGAGGCGGGGCCTGCGAGCGCGGCCACCGAGAATCGGACGGGG
GTAGTCTCAAGCTGGCCGGCCTGCTCTGGTGCCTGGCCTCGCGCCGCCGTGTATCGCCCCGCCCTGGGCG
GCAAGGCTGGCCCGGTCGGCACCAGTTGCGTGAGCGGAAAGATGGCCGCTTCCCGGCCCTGCTGCAGGGA
GCTCAAAATGGAGGACGCGGCGCTCGGGAGAGCGGGCGGGTGAGTCACCCACACAAAGGAAAAGGGCCTT
TCCGTCCTCAGCCGTCGCTTCATGTGACTCCACGGAGTACCGGGCGCCGTCCAGGCACCTCGATTAGTTC
TCGCGCTTTTGGAGTACGTCGTCTTTAGGTTGGGGGGAGGGGTTTTATGCGATGGAGTTTCCCCACACTG
AGTGGGTGGAGACTGAAGTTAGGCCAGCTTGGCACTTGATGTAATTCTCCTTGGAATTTGCCCTTTTTGA
GTTTGGATCTTGGTTCATTCTCAAGCCTCAGACAGTGGTTCAAAGTTTTTTTCTTCCATTTCAGGTGTCG
TGAGCTAGCCACCATGTCGGTACCGCTGACTACCTCAGCATTCGGCCACGCGTTTCTGGCTAACTGTGAA
CGCGAGCAGATCCACCTGGCGGGCTCCATTCAGCCGCACGGTATCCTGCTGGCTGTGAAAGAGCCGGACA
ACGTGGTGATCCAGGCTTCTATTAACGCTGCGGAGTTCCTGAACACCAACTCTGTTGTTGGCCGTCCGCT
GCGTGACCTGGGCGGCGATCTGCCTTTGCAGATCCTGCCGCACCTGAACGGCCCGCTGCACCTGGCTCCG
ATGACCCTGCGTTGTACCGTGGGTTCTCCGCCGCGTCGTGTGGACTGTACCATTCATCGTCCGTCTAACG
GCGGCCTGATCGTAGAACTGGAACCAGCAACCAAGACCACTAACATTGCGCCGGCTCTGGACGGTGCGTT
TCATCGTATCACTTCTTCATCCTCCCTGATGGGCCTGTGTGACGAAACCGCGACTATTATCCGTGAGATT
ACTGGCTACGACCGTGTGATGGTAGTACGTTTCGATGAAGAGGGTAATGGCGAAATTCTGTCCGAACGTC
GTCGTGCGGACCTGGAAGCGTTCCTGGGTAACCGCTACCCGGCGTCTACTATTCCGCAGATCGCTCGTCG
CCTGTACGAACATAACCGTGTTCGCCTGCTGGTAGATGTGAACTATACTCCGGTTCCGCTACAGCCGCGC
ATCAGCCCGCTGAACGGTCGTGATCTGGATATGTCCCTGTCTTGCCTGCGCTCTATGTCCCCGATCCACC
AGAAATACATGCAGGACATGGGCGTTGGCGCGACCCTGGTTTGCTCTCTGATGGTGTCTGGTCGTCTGTG
GGGTCTGATCGCTTGCCACCACTACGAACCGCGCTTCGTTCCGTTCCACATTCGCGCTGCTGGCGAAGCG
CTGGCGGAAACTTGTGCGATCCGCATCGCGACGCTGGAGAGCTTTGCACAGTCTCAGTCCAAATAGGAAT
TCGTCGAGGGACCTAATAACTTCGTATAGCATACATTATACGAAGTTATACATGTTTAAGGGTTCCGGTT
CCACTAGGTACAATTCGATATCAAGCTTATCGATAATCAACCTCTGGATTACAAAATTTGTGAAAGATTG
ACTGGTATTCTTAACTATGTTGCTCCTTTTACGCTATGTGGATACGCTGCTTTAATGCCTTTGTATCATG
CTATTGCTTCCCGTATGGCTTTCATTTTCTCCTCCTTGTATAAATCCTGGTTGCTGTCTCTTTATGAGGA
GTTGTGGCCCGTTGTCAGGCAACGTGGCGTGGTGTGCACTGTGTTTGCTGACGCAACCCCCACTGGTTGG
GGCATTGCCACCACCTGTCAGCTCCTTTCCGGGACTTTCGCTTTCCCCCTCCCTATTGCCACGGCGGAAC
TCATCGCCGCCTGCCTTGCCCGCTGCTGGACAGGGGCTCGGCTGTTGGGCACTGACAATTCCGTGGTGTT
GTCGGGGAAATCATCGTCCTTTCCTTGGCTGCTCGCCTGTGTTGCCACCTGGATTCTGCGCGGGACGTCC
TTCTGCTACGTCCCTTCGGCCCTCAATCCAGCGGACCTTCCTTCCCGCGGCCTGCTGCCGGCTCTGCGGC
CTCTTCCGCGTCTTCGCCTTCGCCCTCAGACGAGTCGGATCTCCCTTTGGGCCGCCTCCCCGCATCGATA
CCGTCGACCTCGATCGAGACCTAGAAAAACATGGAGCAATCACAAGTAGCAATACAGCAGCTACCAATGC
TGATTGTGCCTGGCTAGAAGCACAAGAGGAGGAGGAGGTGGGTTTTCCAGTCACACCTCAGGTACCTTTA
AGACCAATGACTTACAAGGCAGCTGTAGATCTTAGCCACTTTTTAAAAGAAAAGGGGGGACTGGAAGGGC
TAATTCACTCCCAACGAAGACAAGATATCCTTGATCTGTGGATCTACCACACACAAGGCTACTTCCCTGA
TTGGCAGAACTACACACCAGGGCCAGGGATCAGATATCCACTGACCTTTGGATGGTGCTACAAGCTAGTA
CCAGTTGAGCAAGAGAAGGTAGAAGAAGCCAATGAAGGAGAGAACACCCGCTTGTTACACCCTGTGAGCC
TGCATGGGATGGATGACCCGGAGAGAGAAGTATTAGAGTGGAGGTTTGACAGCCGCCTAGCATTTCATCA
CATGGCCCGAGAGCTGCATCCGGACTGTACTGGGTCTCTCTGGTTAGACCAGATCTGAGCCTGGGAGCTC
TCTGGCTAACTAGGGAACCCACTGCTTAAGCCTCAATAAAGCTTGCCTTGAGTGCTTCAAGTAGTGTGTG
CCCGTCTGTTGTGTGACTCTGGTAACTAGAGATCCCTCAGACCCTTTTAGTCAGTGTGGAAAATCTCTAG
CAGCATGTGAGCAAAAGGCCAGCAAAAGGCCAGGAACCGTAAAAAGGCCGCGTTGCTGGCGTTTTTCCAT
AGGCTCCGCCCCCCTGACGAGCATCACAAAAATCGACGCTCAAGTCAGAGGTGGCGAAACCCGACAGGAC
TATAAAGATACCAGGCGTTTCCCCCTGGAAGCTCCCTCGTGCGCTCTCCTGTTCCGACCCTGCCGCTTAC
CGGATACCTGTCCGCCTTTCTCCCTTCGGGAAGCGTGGCGCTTTCTCATAGCTCACGCTGTAGGTATCTC
AGTTCGGTGTAGGTCGTTCGCTCCAAGCTGGGCTGTGTGCACGAACCCCCCGTTCAGCCCGACCGCTGCG
CCTTATCCGGTAACTATCGTCTTGAGTCCAACCCGGTAAGACACGACTTATCGCCACTGGCAGCAGCCAC
TGGTAACAGGATTAGCAGAGCGAGGTATGTAGGCGGTGCTACAGAGTTCTTGAAGT
